Addgene plasmid #91292: pHH0103_SPTAN1-1/1
Purpose: Protein expression and purification of human SH3 domain construct SPTAN1-1/1
Depositing lab: Sachdev Sidhu. Depositing organization: University of Toronto. Publication: Comprehensive Analysis of the Human SH3 Domain Family Reveals a Wide Variety of Non-canonical Specificities. Teyra J, Huang H, Jain S, Guan X, Dong A, Liu Y, Tempel W, Min J, Tong Y, Kim PM, Bader GD, Sidhu SS. Structure. 2017 Oct 3;25(10):1598-1610.e3. doi: 10.1016/j.str.2017.07.017. Epub 2017 Sep 7. PubMed 28890361.
Backbone
  Vector backbone: pHH0103
  Vector type: Bacterial Expression
Growth in bacteria
  Bacterial resistance: Ampicillin, 100 μg/mL
  Growth temperature: 37°C
  Growth strain: DH5alpha
  Copy number: Low Copy
Gene/Insert
  Gene/Insert name: SPTAN1-1/1
  Species: H. sapiens (human)
  Insert size (bp): 213
  Entrez Gene: SPTAN1 (a.k.a. DEE5, EIEE5, NEAS, SPTA2)
  Cloning method: Restriction Enzyme; 5′ cloning site Sfi1 (unknown if destroyed); 3′ cloning site Not1 (unknown if destroyed)
Terms and licenses: Academic/Nonprofit Terms; Industry Terms: Not Available to Industry
How to cite: pHH0103_SPTAN1-1/1 was a gift from Sachdev Sidhu (Addgene plasmid # 91292 ; http://n2t.net/addgene:91292 ; RRID:Addgene_91292)
