[The description below was written by a language model from this plasmid's Addgene catalogue record and pLannotate feature annotations shown in this document.]
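Description:
pHH0103_SPTAN1-1/1 is a bacterial expression plasmid of about 6.9 kb, built on the pHH0103 backbone, for producing and purifying a single human SH3 domain from SPTAN1 (alpha-II spectrin) in E. coli. The 213 bp human insert was cloned by restriction digestion between SfiI and NotI sites. The construct belongs to a collection made for a family-wide survey of human SH3 domain binding specificities.

The expression cassette runs from a tac promoter with an adjacent lac operator, and the plasmid carries its own lacI gene under the lacIq promoter, so transcription is repressed until it is induced with IPTG. Downstream of the operator lie a 6xHis tag and the Schistosoma japonicum glutathione S-transferase coding sequence. The annotation tool did not label the SH3 insert itself, but the unannotated gap between the end of GST and the fd terminator is the likely position for it. This would make the product an N-terminally His- and GST-tagged SH3 domain suited to nickel or glutathione affinity purification, although the record does not explicitly state the fusion architecture.

Beyond the terminator are fragments of M13 gene III, which, together with an f1 origin, suggest that the backbone derives from a phage-display phagemid; these fragments appear to be remnants rather than part of the expressed product. Propagation relies on a ColE1/pBR322-type origin with the bom region and interrupted rop fragments, and the catalogue lists the plasmid as low copy. Selection is by ampicillin through the β-lactamase gene, while the short tetracycline resistance and tet promoter fragments are non-functional pBR322 leftovers.
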