Features (pLannotate 1.2.2; 20 found; start..end, strand, type, name):
     49..126     +  promoter       lacIq promoter: lacI (mutant); In the lacIq allele, a single base change in the promoter boosts expression of the lacI gene about 10-fold.
    127..1209    +  CDS            lacI: lac repressor; lacI; The lac repressor binds to the lac operator to inhibit transcription in E. coli. This inhibition can be relieved by adding lactose or isopropyl-β-D-thiogalactopyranoside (IPTG).
   1222..1243    +  protein_bind   CAP binding site: CAP binding activates transcription in the presence of cAMP. E. coli catabolite activator protein
   1262..1279    +  promoter       tet promoter (fragment): E. coli promoter for tetracycline efflux protein gene
   1452..1480    +  promoter       tac promoter: strong E. coli promoter; hybrid between the trp and lac UV5 promoters
   1488..1504    +  protein_bind   lac operator: The lac repressor binds to the lac operator to inhibit transcription in E. coli. This inhibition can be relieved by adding lactose or isopropyl-β-D-thiogalactopyranoside (IPTG). lac repressor encoded by lacI
   1589..1606    +  CDS            6xHis: 6xHis affinity tag
   1622..2275    +  CDS            GST26_SCHJA: Experimental evidence at protein level: Swiss-Prot protein existence level 1. GST isoenzymes appear to play a central role in the parasite detoxification system. Other functions are also suspected including a role in increasing the solubility of haematin in the parasite gut. From Schistosoma japonicum (Blood fluke).
   2564..2611    +  terminator     fd terminator (sequence withheld): central terminator from bacteriophage fd (Otsuka and Kunisawa, 1982)
   2616..2828    +  CDS            M13 gene III (fragment) (sequence partly withheld): pIII; III; minor coat protein
   2843..3313    +  CDS            M13 gene III (fragment) (sequence partly withheld): pIII; III; minor coat protein
   3335..3405    +  CDS            TcR (fragment): tetracycline efflux protein; tet; confers resistance to tetracycline
   3647..4027    -  CDS            YPB1_ECOLX: Protein predicted: Swiss-Prot protein existence level 4. From Escherichia coli.
   4044..4195    +  CDS            rop (fragment): Rop protein, which maintains plasmids at low copy number; rop
   4231..4659    -  rep_origin     f1 ori (sequence partly withheld): f1 bacteriophage origin of replication; arrow indicates direction of (+) strand synthesis
   4668..4707    +  CDS            rop (fragment): Rop protein, which maintains plasmids at low copy number; rop
   4809..4949    +  misc_feature   bom: basis of mobility region from pBR322
   5135..5722    -  rep_origin     ori: high-copy-number ColE1/pMB1/pBR322/pUC origin of replication
   5893..6753    -  CDS            AmpR: β-lactamase; bla; confers resistance to ampicillin, carbenicillin, and related antibiotics
   6754..6858    -  promoter       AmpR promoter: bla
>Addgene plasmid #91292 | pHH0103_SPTAN1-1/1 | addgene full sequence | sequence record 191117 | Addgene NGS Result
CTATAAAAATAGGCGTATCACGAGGCCCTTTCGTCTTCAAGAATTCCCGACACCATCGAATGGTGCAAAA
CCTTTCGCGGTATGGCATGATAGCGCCCGGAAGAGAGTCAATTCAGGGTGGTGAATGTGAAACCAGTAAC
GTTATACGATGTCGCAGAGTATGCCGGTGTCTCTTATCAGACCGTTTCCCGCGTGGTGAACCAGGCCAGC
CACGTTTCTGCGAAAACGCGGGAAAAAGTGGAAGCGGCGATGGCGGAGCTGAATTACATTCCCAACCGCG
TGGCACAACAACTGGCGGGCAAACAGTCGTTGCTGATTGGCGTTGCCACCTCCAGTCTGGCCCTGCACGC
GCCGTCGCAAATTGTCGCGGCGATTAAATCTCGCGCCGATCAACTGGGTGCCAGCGTGGTGGTGTCGATG
GTAGAACGAAGCGGCGTCGAAGCCTGTAAAGCGGCGGTGCACAATCTTCTCGCGCAACGCGTCAGTGGGC
TGATCATTAACTATCCGCTGGATGACCAGGATGCCATTGCTGTGGAAGCTGCCTGCACTAATGTTCCGGC
GTTATTTCTTGATGTCTCTGACCAGACACCCATCAACAGTATTATTTTCTCCCATGAAGACGGTACGCGA
CTGGGCGTGGAGCATCTGGTCGCATTGGGTCACCAGCAAATCGCGCTGTTAGCGGGCCCATTAAGTTCTG
TCTCGGCGCGTCTGCGTCTGGCTGGCTGGCATAAATATCTCACTCGCAATCAAATTCAGCCGATAGCGGA
ACGGGAAGGCGACTGGAGTGCCATGTCCGGTTTTCAACAAACCATGCAAATGCTGAATGAGGGCATCGTT
CCCACTGCGATGCTGGTTGCCAACGATCAGATGGCGCTGGGCGCAATGCGCGCCATTACCGAGTCCGGGC
TGCGCGTTGGTGCGGATATCTCGGTAGTGGGATACGACGATACCGAAGACAGCTCATGTTATATCCCGCC
GTTAACCACCATCAAACAGGATTTTCGCCTGCTGGGGCAAACCAGCGTGGACCGCTTGCTGCAACTCTCT
CAGGGCCAGGCGGTGAAGGGCAATCAGCTGTTGCCCGTCTCACTGGTGAAAAGAAAAACCACCCTGGCGC
CCAATACGCAAACCGCCTCTCCCCGCGCGTTGGCCGATTCATTAATGCAGCTGGCACGACAGGTTTCCCG
ACTGGAAAGCGGGCAGTGAGCGCAACGCAATTAATGTAAGTTAGCTCACTCATTAGGCACAATTCTCATG
TTTGACAGCTTATCATCGACTGCACGGTGCACCAATGCTTCTGGCGTCAGGCAGCCATCGGAAGCTGTGG
TATGGCTGTGCAGGTCGTAAATCACTGCATAATTCGTGTCGCTCAAGGCGCACTCCCGTTCTGGATAATG
TTTTTTGCGCCGACATCATAACGGTTCTGGCAAATATTCTGAAATGAGCTGTTGACAATTAATCATCGGC
TCGTATAATGTGTGGAATTGTGAGCGGATAACAATTTCACACAGGAAACAGCCAGTCCGTTTAGGTGTTT
TCACGAGCACTTCACCAACAAGGACCATAGATTATGAAAATCGAAGAACACCATCACCATCACCATTCCA
GCGGTAAGCTTATGTCCCCTATACTAGGTTATTGGAAAATTAAGGGCCTTGTGCAACCCACTCGACTTCT
TTTGGAATATCTTGAAGAAAAATATGAAGAGCATTTGTATGAGCGCGATGAAGGTGATAAATGGCGAAAC
AAAAAGTTTGAATTGGGTTTGGAGTTTCCCAATCTTCCTTATTATATTGATGGTGATGTTAAATTAACAC
AGTCTATGGCCATCATACGTTATATAGCTGACAAGCACAACATGTTGGGTGGTTGTCCAAAAGAGCGTGC
AGAGATTTCAATGCTTGAAGGAGCGGTTTTGGATATTAGATACGGTGTTTCGAGAATTGCATATAGTAAA
GACTTTGAAACTCTCAAAGTTGATTTTCTTAGCAAGCTACCTGAAATGCTGAAAATGTTCGAAGATCGTT
TATGTCATAAAACATATTTAAATGGTGATCATGTAACCCATCCTGACTTCATGTTGTATGACGCTCTTGA
TGTTGTTTTATACATGGACCCAATGTGCCTGGATGCGTTCCCAAAATTAGTTTGTTTTAAAAAACGTATT
GAAGCTATCCCACAAATTGATAAGTACTTGAAATCCAGCAAGTATATAGCATGGCCTTTGCAGGGCTGGC
AAGCCACGTTTGGTGGTGGCGACCATCCTCCAAAATCGGATCTGGAAGTTCTGTTCCAGGGGCCCCTGTC
CAGCGGTCTGGTTCCGCGTGGTTCCGGTACCGCGGCCCAGCCGGCCGAACTGGTCCTGGCACTGTATGAC
TATCAAGAAAAAAGCCCGCGTGAAGTTACGATGAAAAAAGGCGACATCCTGACCCTGCTGAATAGCACCA
ACAAAGCGCGTCATCGCGAATGGCTGTGCGATTGGTGGAAAGTGGAAGTTAATGACCGTCAGGGCTTTGT
CCCGGCGGCCTATGTTAAAAAACTGGATGCGGCCGCATA
[142 nt withheld, positions 2560-2701]
C
[98 nt withheld, positions 2703-2800]
AGTTTGTACTGGTGACGAAACTCAGTGTCTAGCTAGAGTGGC
[149 nt withheld, positions 2843-2991]
T
[41 nt withheld, positions 2993-3033]
T
[62 nt withheld, positions 3035-3096]
A
[35 nt withheld, positions 3098-3132]
CCTCCCTCAATCGGTTGAATGTCGCCCTTTTGTCTTTGGCGCTGGTAAACCATATGAA
[86 nt withheld, positions 3191-3276]
T
[54 nt withheld, positions 3278-3331]
CTAGCGCCGCCCTATACCTTGTCTGCCTCCCCGCGTTGCGTCGCGGTGCATGGAGCCGGGCCACCTCGAC
CTGAATGGAAGCCGGCGGCACCTCGCTAACGGATTCACCACTCCAAGAATTGGAGCCAATCAATTCTTGC
GGAGAACTGTGAATGCGCAAACCAACCCTTGGCAGAACATATCCATCGCGTCCGCCATCTCCAGCAGCCG
CACGCGGCGCATCTCGGGCAGCGTTGGGTCCTGGCCACGGGTGCGCATGATCGTGCTCCTGTCGTTGAGG
ACCCGGCTAGGCTGGCGGGGTTGCCTTACTGGTTAGCAGAATGAATCACCGATACGCGAGCGAACGTGAA
GCGACTGCTGCTGCAAAACGTCTGCGACCTGAGCAACAACATGAATGGTCTTCGGTTTCCGTGTTTCGTA
AAGTCTGGAAACGCGGAAGTCAGCGCCCTGCACCATTATGTTCCGGATCTGCATCGCAGGATGCTGCTGG
CTACCCTGTGGAACACCTACATCTGTATTAACGAAGCGCTGGCATTGACCCTGAGTGATTTTTCTCTGGT
CCCGCCGCATCCATACCGCCAGTTGTTTACCCTCACAACGTTCCAGTAACCGGGCATGTTCATCATCAGT
AACCCGTATCGTGAGCATCCTCTCTCGTTTCATCGGTATCATTACCCCCATGAACAGAAATCCCCCTTAC
ACGGAGGCATCAGTGACCAAACAGGAAAAAACCGCCCTTAACATGGCCCGCTTTATCAGAAGCCAGACAT
TAACGCTTCTGGAGAAACTCAACGAGCTGGACGCGGATGAACAGGCAGACATCTGTGAATCGCTTCACGA
CCACGCTGATGAGCTTTACCGCAGGATCCGCGAAATTGTAAGCGTTAATATTTTGTTAAAATTCGCGTTA
AATTTTTGTTAAATCAGCTCATTTTTTAACCAATAGGCCGAAATCGGCAAAATCCCTTATAAATCAAAAG
AATAGACCGAGATAGGGT
[37 nt withheld, positions 4330-4366]
AAAGAACGTGGACTCCAACGTCAAAGG
[49 nt withheld, positions 4394-4442]
T
[91 nt withheld, positions 4444-4534]
G
[124 nt withheld, positions 4536-4659]
CGCGGATCCTGCCTCGCGCGTTTCGGTGATGACGGTGAAAACCTCTGACACATGCAGCTCCCGGAGACGG
TCACAGCTTGTCTGTAAGCGGATGCCGGGAGCAGACAAGCCCGTCAGGGCGCGTCAGCGGGTGTTGGCGG
GTGTCGGGGCGCAGCCATGACCCAGTCACGTAGCGATAGCGGAGTGTATACTGGCTTAACTATGCGGCAT
CAGAGCAGATTGTACTGAGAGTGCACCATATGCGGTGTGAAATACCGCACAGATGCGTAAGGAGAAAATA
CCGCATCAGGCGCTCTTCCGCTTCCTCGCTCACTGACTCGCTGCGCTCGGTCGTTCGGCTGCGGCGAGCG
GTATCAGCTCACTCAAAGGCGGTAATACGGTTATCCACAGAATCAGGGGATAACGCAGGAAAGAACATGT
GAGCAAAAGGCCAGCAAAAGGCCAGGAACCGTAAAAAGGCCGCGTTGCTGGCGTTTTTCCATAGGCTCCG
CCCCCCTGACGAGCATCACAAAAATCGACGCTCAAGTCAGAGGTGGCGAAACCCGACAGGACTATAAAGA
TACCAGGGTTTCCCCCTGGAAGCTCCCTCGTGCGCTCTCCTGTTCCGACCCTGCCGCTTACCGGATACCT
GTCCGCCTTTCTCCCTTCGGGAAGCGTGGCGCTTTCTCATAGCTCACGCTGTAGGTATCTCAGTTCGGTG
TAGGTCGTTCGCTCCAAGCTGGGCTGTGTGCACGAACCCCCCGTTCAGCCCGACCGCTGCGCCTTATCCG
GTAACTATCGTCTTGAGTCCAACCCGGTAAGACACGACTTATCGCCACTGGCAGCAGCCACTGGTAACAG
GATTAGCAGAGCGAGGTATGTAGGCGGTGCTACAGAGTTCTTGAAGTGGTGGCCTAACTACGGCTACACT
AGAAGGACAGTATTTGGTATCTGCGCTCTGCTGAAGCCAGTTACCTTCGGAAAAAGAGTTGGTAGCTCTT
GATCCGGCAAACAAACCACCGCTGGTAGCGGTGGTTTTTTTGTTTGCAAGCAGCAGATTACGCGCAGAAA
AAAAGGATCTCAAGAAGATCCTTTGATCTTTTCTACGGGGTCTGACGCTCAGTGGAACGAAAACTCACGT
TAAGGGATTTTGGTCATGAGATTATCAAAAAGGATCTTCACCTAGATCCTTTTAAATTAAAAATGAAGTT
TTAAATCAATCTAAAGTATATATGAGTAAACTTGGTCTGACAGTTACCAATGCTTAATCAGTGAGGCACC
TATCTCAGCGATCTGTCTATTTCGTTCATCCATAGTTGCCTGACTCCCCGTCGTGTAGATAACTACGATA
CGGGAGGGCTTACCATCTGGCCCCAGTGCTGCAATGATACCGCGAGACCCACGCTCACCGGCTCCAGATT
TATCAGCAATAAACCAGCCAGCCGGAAGGGCCGAGCGCAGAAGTGGTCCTGCAACTTTATCCGCCTCCAT
CCAGTCTATTAATTGTTGCCGGGAAGCTAGAGTAAGTAGTTCGCCAGTTAATAGTTTGCGCAACGTTGTT
GCCATTGCTGCAGGCATCGTGGTGTCACGCTCGTCGTTTGGTATGGCTTCATTCAGCTCCGGTTCCCAAC
GATCAAGGCGAGTTACATGATCCCCCATGTTGTGCAAAAAAGCGGTTAGCTCCTTCGGTCCTCCGATCGT
TGTCAGAAGTAAGTTGGCCGCAGTGTTATCACTCATGGTTATGGCAGCACTGCATAATTCTCTTACTGTC
ATGCCATCCGTAAGATGCTTTTCTGTGACTGGTGAGTACTCAACCAAGTCATTCTGAGAATAGTGTATGC
GGCGACCGAGTTGCTCTTGCCCGGCGTCAACACGGGATAATACCGCGCCACATAGCAGAACTTTAAAAGT
GCTCATCATTGGAAAACGTTCTTCGGGGCGAAAACTCTCAAGGATCTTACCGCTGTTGAGATCCAGTTCG
ATGTAACCCACTCGTGCACCCAACTGATCTTCAGCATCTTTTACTTTCACCAGCGTTTCTGGGTGAGCAA
AAACAGGAAGGCAAAATGCCGCAAAAAAGGGAATAAGGGCGACACGGAAATGTTGAATACTCATACTCTT
CCTTTTTCAATATTATTGAAGCATTTATCAGGGTTATTGTCTCATGAGCGGATACATATTTGAATGTATT
TAGAAAAATAAACAAATAGGGGTTCCGCGCACATTTCCCCGAAAAGTGCCACCTGACGTCTAAGAAACCA
TTATTATCATGACATTAAC
