>Addgene plasmid #91292 | pHH0103_SPTAN1-1/1 | depositor partial sequence | sequence record 175780 | insert sequence
GGCCCAGCCGGCCGAACTGGTCCTGGCACTGTATGACTATCAAGAAAAAAGCCCGCGTGAAGTTACGATG
AAAAAAGGCGACATCCTGACCCTGCTGAATAGCACCAACAAAGCGCGTCATCGCGAATGGCTGTGCGATT
GGTGGAAAGTGGAAGTTAATGACCGTCAGGGCTTTGTCCCGGCGGCCTATGTTAAAAAACTGGATGCGGC
CGC
